>Addgene plasmid #115836 | pscALPS-HIV-1 Group O-vpr | addgene full sequence | sequence record 232570 | Addgene NGS Result
AATCTGCTTAGGGTTAGGCGTTTTGCGCTGCTTCGCGATGTACGGGCCAGATATACGCGCTGTGGAATGT
GTGTCAGTTAGGGTGTGGAAAGTCCCCAGGCTCCCCAGCAGGCAGAAGTATGCAAAGCATGCATCTCAAT
TAGTCAGCAACCAGGTGTGGAAAGTCCCCAGGCTCCCCAGCAGGCAGAAGTATGCAAAGCATGCATCTCA
ATTAGTCAGCAACCATAGTCCCGCCCCTAACTCCGCCCATCCCGCCCCTAACTCCGCCCAGTTCCGCCCA
TTCTCCGCCCCATGGCTGACTAATTTTTTTTATTTATGCAGAGGCCGAGGCCGCCTCTGCCTCTGAGCTA
TTCCAGAAGTAGTGAGGAGGCTTTTTTGGAGGCCTAGGCTTTTGCAAAAAGCTCGCGTTGACATTGATTA
TTGACTAGTTATTAATAGTAATCAATTACGGGGTCATTAGTTCATAGCCCATATATGGAGTTCCGCGTTA
CATAACTTACGGTAAATGGCCCGCCTGGCTGACCGCCCAACGACCCCCGCCCATTGACGTCAATAATGAC
GTATGTTCCCATAGTAACGCCAATAGGGACTTTCCATTGACGTCAATGGGTGGAGTATTTACGGTAAACT
GCCCACTTGGCAGTACATCAAGTGTATCATATGCCAAGTACGCCCCCTATTGACGTCAATGACGGTAAAT
GGCCCGCCTGGCATTATGCCCAGTACATGACCTTATGGGACTTTCCTACTTGGCAGTACATCTACGTATT
AGTCATCGCTATTACCATGGTGATGCGGTTTTGGCAGTACATCAATGGGCGTGGATAGCGGTTTGACTCA
CGGGGATTTCCAAGTCTCCACCCCATTGACGTCAATGGGAGTTTGTTTTGGCACCAAAATCAACGGGACT
TTCCAAAATGTCGTAACAACTCCGCCCCATTGACGCAAATGGGCGGTAGGCGTGTACGGTGGGAGGTCTA
TATAAGCAGCGCGTTTTGCCTGTACTGGGTCTCTCTGGTTAGACCAGATCTGAGCCTGGGAGCTCTCTGG
CTAACTAGGGAACCCACTGCTTAAGCCTCAATAAAGCTTGCCTTGAGTGCTTCAAGTAGTGTGTGCCCGT
CTGTTGTGTGACTCTGGTAACTAGAGATCCCTCAGACCCTTTTAGTCAGTGTGGAAAATCTCTAGCAGTG
GCGCCCGAACAGGGACTTGAAAGCGAAAGGGAAACCAGAGGAGCTCTCTCGACGCAGGACTCGGCTTGCT
GAAGCGCGCACGGCAAGAGGCGAGGGGCGGCGACTGGTGAGTACGCCAAAAATTTTGACTAGCGGAGGCT
AGAAGGAGAGAGATGGGTGCGAGAGCGTCAGTATTAAGCGGGGGAGAATTAGATCGCGATGGGAAAAAAT
TCGGTTAAGGCCAGGGGGAAAGAAAAAATATAAATTAAAACATATAGTATGGGCAAGCAGGGAGCTAGAA
CGATTCGCAGTTAATCCTGGCCTGTTAGAAACATCAGAAGGCTGTAGACAAATACTGGGACAGCTACAAC
CATCCCTTCAGACAGGATCAGAAGAACTTAGATCATTATATAATACAGTAGCAACCCTCTATTGTGTGCA
TCAAAGGATAGAGATAAAAGACACCAAGGAAGCTTTAGACAAGATAGAGGAAGAGCAAAACAAAAGTAAG
ACCACCGCACAGCAAGCGGCCGGCCGCTGATCTTCAGACCTGGAGGAGGAGATATGAGGGACAATTGGAG
AAGTGAATTATATAAATATAAAGTAGTAAAAATTGAACCATTAGGAGTAGCACCCACCAAGGCAAAGAGA
AGAGTGGTGCAGAGAGAAAAAAGAGCAGTGGGAATAGGAGCTTTGTTCCTTGGGTTCTTGGGAGCAGCAG
GAAGCACTATGGGCGCAGCGTCAATGACGCTGACGGTACAGGCCAGACAATTATTGTCTGGTATAGTGCA
GCAGCAGAACAATTTGCTGAGGGCTATTGAGGCGCAACAGCATCTGTTGCAACTCACAGTCTGGGGCATC
AAGCAGCTCCAGGCAAGAATCCTGGCTGTGGAAAGATACCTAAAGGATCAACAGCTCCTGGGGATTTGGG
GTTGCTCTGGAAAACTCATTTGCACCACTGCTGTGCCTTGGAATGCTAGTTGGAGTAATAAATCTCTGGA
ACAGATTTGGAATCACACGACCTGGATGGAGTGGGACAGAGAATTAACAATTACACAAGCTTAATACACT
CCTTAATTGAAGAATCGCAAAACCAGCAAGAAAAGAATGAACAAGAATTATTGGAATTAGATAAATGGGC
AAGTTTGTGGAATTGGTTTAACATAACAAATTGGCTGTGGTATATAAAATTATTCATAATGATAGTAGGA
GGCTTGGTAGGTTTAAGAATAGTTTTTGCTGTACTTTCTATAGTGAATAGAGTTAGGCAGGGATATTCAC
CATTATCGTTTCAGACCCACCTCCCAACCCCGAGGGGACCCGACAGGCCCGAAGGAATAGAAGAAGAAGG
TGGAGAGAGAGACAGAGACAGATCCATTCGATTAGTGAACGGATCGGCACTGCGTGCGCCAATTCTGCAG
ACAAATGGCAGTATTCATCCACAATTTTAAAAGAAAAGGGGGGATTGGGGGGTACAGTGCAGGGGAAAGA
ATAGTAGACATAATAGCAACAGACATACAAACTAAAGAATTACAAAAACAAATTACAAAAATTCAAAATT
TTCGGGTTTATTACAGGGACAGCAGAGATCCAGTTTGGTTAATTAACTGCAGCCCCGATAAAATAAAAGA
TTTTATTTAGTCTCCAGAAAAAGGGGGGAATGAAAGACCCCACCTGTAGGTTTGGCAAGCTAGCTGCAGT
AACGCCATTTTGCAAGGCATGGAAAAATACCAAACCAAGAATAGAGAAGTTCAGATCAAGGGCGGGTACA
TGAAAATAGCTAACGTTGGGCCAAACAGGATATCTGCGGTGAGCAGTTTCGGCCCCGGCCCGGGGCCAAG
AACAGATGGTCACCGCAGTTTCGGCCCCGGCCCGAGGCCAAGAACAGATGGTCCCCAGATATGGCCCAAC
CCTCAGCAGTTTCTTAAGACCCATCAGATGTTTCCAGGCTCCCCCAAGGACCTGAAATGACCCTGCGCCT
TATTTGAATTAACCAATCAGCCTGCTTCTCGCTTCTGTTCGCGCGCTTCTGCTTCCCGAGCTCTATAAAA
GAGCTCACAACCCCTCACTCGGCGCGCCAGTCCTCCGACAGACTGAGTCGCCCGGGGGTCTAGAGCCGCC
ATGGATTATAAAGATGACGATGACAAAGACTATAAAGACGATGACGACAAAGATTACAAGGACGACGACG
ACAAAGCGGCCGCTATGGAGCAGGCCCTGGAGAACCAGGGCCCCGCCAGAGAGCCCTTCAACGAGTGGAC
CCTGGAGCTGCTGGAGGAGCTGAAGGAGGAGGCCGTGAGACACTTCCCCAGACCCTGGCTGCAGGCCTGC
GGCCAGTACATCTACGAGACCTACGGCGACACCTGGGAGGGCGTGATGGCCATCATCAGAATCCTGCAGC
AGCTGCTGTTCACCCACTACAGAATCGGCTGCCAGCACAGCAGAATCGGCATCCTGCCCAGCAACACCAG
AGGCAGAGGCAGAAGAAACGGCAGCAGCAGAAGCTAACCCGGGGAATTCTCGACCTTGACTGGCGGCGCG
ACCTTGAGGCCTGCGTTCGCCTCAGTTGCCCCCTCTGTGCAATGGGGAGACGCGCCTCATCGCTTGACAA
CGGCCGAAGAGCCGCCGCGCTTCCGTCTCCCGCGTGCGCGCGCCATGCTGCCCACCCCCGTTCCGCACTG
ACCCTCCCCCGTGCCCCGCGTCCCGTACTGCCGCCCCGCCCCGAGTCCCATGCCGCAGCCACCGCGACGG
AGCCCGCAGGCGGGAACCTGCCTCCGCGCGTTAGCGCGCACGCGCGCCTCATGTGTCGTCCCCATCAGCG
CCGGCTTCCGTCTATAGGCCAGATGCACTGTCACTCTGGCGAAGTCGCAGACCCGATTGGCCGGGACGGA
GGCGCGAGACCGGGTTGCGGGCGGGGCCGAACGTGGTATAAAAGGGGCGGGAGGCCAGGCTCGTGCCGTT
TTGCAGACGCCACCGCCGAGGAAAACCGTGTACTATTAGCCACGCGTGCCACCATGACCGAGTACAAGCC
CACGGTGCGCCTCGCCACCCGCGACGACGTCCCCCGGGCCGTACGCACCCTCGCCGCCGCGTTCGCCGAC
TACCCCGCCACGCGCCACACCGTCGACCCGGACCGCCACATCGAGCGGGTCACCGAGCTGCAAGAACTCT
TCCTCACGCGCGTCGGGCTCGACATCGGCAAGGTGTGGGTCGCGGACGACGGCGCCGCGGTGGCGGTCTG
GACCACGCCGGAGAGCGTCGAAGCGGGGGCGGTGTTCGCCGAGATCGGCCCGCGCATGGCCGAGTTGAGC
GGTTCCCGGCTGGCCGCGCAGCAACAGATGGAAGGCCTCCTGGCGCCGCACCGGCCCAAGGAGCCCGCGT
GGTTCCTGGCCACCGTCGGCGTCTCGCCCGACCACCAGGGCAAGGGTCTGGGCAGCGCCGTCGTGCTCCC
CGGAGTGGAGGCGGCCGAGCGCGCCGGGGTGCCCGCCTTCCTGGAGACCTCCGCGCCCCGCAACCTCCCC
TTCTACGAGCGGCTCGGCTTCACCGTCACCGCCGACGTCGAGGTGCCCGAAGGACCGCGCACCTGGTGCA
TGACCCGCAAGCCCGGTGCCTGAGCGATCGCTAATCAACCTCTGGATTACAAAATTTGTGAAAGATTGAC
TGGTATTCTTAACTATGTTGCTCCTTTTACGCTATGTGGATACGCTGCTTTAATGCCTTTGTATCATGCT
ATTGCTTCCCGTATGGCTTTCATTTTCTCCTCCTTGTATAAATCCTGGTTGCTGTCTCTTTATGAGGAGT
TGTGGCCCGTTGTCAGGCAACGTGGCGTGGTGTGCACTGTGTTTGCTGACGCAACCCCCACTGGTTGGGG
CATTGCCACCACCTGTCAGCTCCTTTCCGGGACTTTCGCTTTCCCCCTCCCTATTGCCACGGCGGAACTC
ATCGCCGCCTGCCTTGCCCGCTGCTGGACAGGGGCTCGGCTGTTGGGCACTGACAATTCCGTGGTGTTGT
CGGGGAAGCTGACGTCCTTTCCATGGCTGCTCGCCTGTGTTGCCACCTGGATTCTGCGCGGGACGTCCTT
CTGCTACGTCCCTTCGGCCCTCAATCCAGCGGACCTTCCTTCCCGCGGCCTGCTGCCGGCTCTGCGGCCT
CTTCCGCGTCTTCGCCTTCGCCCTCAGACGAGTCGGATCTCCCTTTGGGCCGCCTCCCCGCTTAATCGCG
TCGAGACCTAGAAAAACATGGAGCAATCACAAGTAGCAATACAGCAGCTACCAATGCTGATTGTGCCTGG
CTAGAAGCACAAGAGGAGGAGGAGGTGGGTTTTCCAGTCACACCTCAGGTACCTTTAAGACCAATGACTT
ACAAGGCAGCTGTAGATCTTAGCCACTTTTTAAAAGAAAAGGGGGGACTGGAAGGGCTAATTCACTCCCA
ACGAAGACAAGATATCCTTGATCTGTGGATCTACCACACACAAGGCTACTTCCCTGATTGGCAGAACTAC
ACACCAGGGCCAGGGATCAGATATCCACTGACCTTTGGATGGTGCTACAAGCTAGTACCAGTTGAGCAAG
AGAAGGTAGAAGAAGCCAATGAAGGAGAGAACACCCGCTTGTTACACCCTGTGAGCCTGCATGGGATGGA
TGACCCGGAGAGAGAAGTATTAGAGTGGAGGTTTGACAGCCGCCTAGCATTTCATCACATGGCCCGAGAG
CTGCATCCGGACTGTACTGGGTCTCTCTGGTTAGACCAGATCTGAGCCTGGGAGCTCTCTGGCTAACTAG
GGAACCCACTGCTTAAGCCTCAATAAAGCTTGCCTTGAGTGCTTCAAGTAGTGTGTGCCCGTCTGTTGTG
TGACTCTGGTAACTAGAGATCCCTCAGACCCTTTTAGTCAGTGTGGAAAATCTCTAGCAGGGCCCGTTTC
ATGTGAGCAAAAGGCCAGCAAAAGGCCAGGAACCGTAAAAAGGCCGCGTTGCTGGCGTTTTTCCATAGGC
TCCGCCCCCCTGACGAGCATCACAAAAATCGACGCTCAAGTCAGAGGTGGCGAAACCCGACAGGACTATA
AAGATACCAGGCGTTTCCCCCTGGAAGCTCCCTCGTGCGCTCTCCTGTTCCGACCCTGCCGCTTACCGGA
TACCTGTCCGCCTTTCTCCCTTCGGGAAGCGTGGCGCTTTCTCATAGCTCACGCTGTAGGTATCTCAGTT
CGGTGTAGGTCGTTCGCTCCAAGCTGGGCTGTGTGCACGAACCCCCCGTTCAGCCCGACCGCTGCGCCTT
ATCCGGTAACTATCGTCTTGAGTCCAACCCGGTAAGACACGACTTATCGCCACTGGCAGCAGCCACTGGT
AACAGGATTAGCAGAGCGAGGTATGTAGGCGGTGCTACAGAGTTCTTGAAGTGGTGGCCTAACTACGGCT
ACACTAGAAGAACAGTATTTGGTATCTGCGCTCTGCTGAAGCCAGTTACCTTCGGAAAAAGAGTTGGTAG
CTCTTGATCCGGCAAACAAACCACCGCTGGTAGCGGTGGTTTTTTTGTTTGCAAGCAGCAGATTACGCGC
AGAAAAAAAGGATCTCAAGAAGATCCTTTGATCTTTTCTACGGGGTCTGACGCTCAGTGGAACGAAAACT
CACGTTAAGGGATTTTGGTCATGAGATTATCAAAAAGGATCTTCACCTAGATCCTTTTAAATTAAAAATG
AAGTTTTAAATCAATCTAAAGTATATATGAGTAAACTTGGTCTGACAGTTACCAATGCTTAATCAGTGAG
GCACCTATCTCAGCGATCTGTCTATTTCGTTCATCCATAGTTGCCTGACTCCCCGTCGTGTAGATAACTA
CGATACGGGAGGGCTTACCATCTGGCCCCAGTGCTGCAATGATACCGCGAGACCCACGCTCACCGGCTCC
AGATTTATCAGCAATAAACCAGCCAGCCGGAAGGGCCGAGCGCAGAAGTGGTCCTGCAACTTTATCCGCC
TCCATCCAGTCTATTAATTGTTGCCGGGAAGCTAGAGTAAGTAGTTCGCCAGTTAATAGTTTGCGCAACG
TTGTTGCCATTGCTACAGGCATCGTGGTGTCACGCTCGTCGTTTGGTATGGCTTCATTCAGCTCCGGTTC
CCAACGATCAAGGCGAGTTACATGATCCCCCATGTTGTGCAAAAAAGCGGTTAGCTCCTTCGGTCCTCCG
ATCGTTGTCAGAAGTAAGTTGGCCGCAGTGTTATCACTCATGGTTATGGCAGCACTGCATAATTCTCTTA
CTGTCATGCCATCCGTAAGATGCTTTTCTGTGACTGGTGAGTACTCAACCAAGTCATTCTGAGAATAGTG
TATGCGGCGACCGAGTTGCTCTTGCCCGGCGTCAATACGGGATAATACCGCGCCACATAGCAGAACTTTA
AAAGTGCTCATCATTGGAAAACGTTCTTCGGGGCGAAAACTCTCAAGGATCTTACCGCTGTTGAGATCCA
GTTCGATGTAACCCACTCGTGCACCCAACTGATCTTCAGCATCTTTTACTTTCACCAGCGTTTCTGGGTG
AGCAAAAACAGGAAGGCAAAATGCCGCAAAAAAGGGAATAAGGGCGACACGGAAATGTTGAATACTCATA
CTCTTCCTTTTTCAATATTATTGAAGCATTTATCAGGGTTATTGTCTCATGAGCGGATACATATTTGAAT
GTATTTAGAAAAATAAACAAATAGGGGTTCCGCGCACATTTCCCCGAAAAGTGCCACCTGACGTCGACGG
ATCGGGAGATCTCCCGATCCCCTATGGTGCACTCTCAGTACAATCTGCTCTGATGCCGCATAGTTAAGCC
AGTATCTGCTCCCTGCTTGTGTGTTGGAGGTCGCTGAGTAGTGCGCGAGCAAAATTTAAGCTACAACAAG
GCAAGGCTTGACCGACAATTGCATGAAG
Features (pLannotate 1.2.2; 21 found; start..end, strand, type, name):
     69..398     +  promoter       SV40 promoter: SV40 enhancer and early promoter
    410..789     +  enhancer       CMV enhancer: human cytomegalovirus immediate early enhancer
    790..989     +  promoter       CMV promoter: human cytomegalovirus (CMV) immediate early promoter
   1007..1187    +  LTR            5' LTR (truncated): truncated 5' long terminal repeat (LTR) from HIV-1
   1234..1359    +  misc_feature   HIV-1 Ψ: packaging signal of human immunodeficiency virus type 1
   1343..1681    +  CDS            HIV-1 gag (fragment): gag protein from human immunodeficiency virus 1; gag
   1856..2089    +  misc_feature   RRE: The Rev response element (RRE) of HIV-1 allows for Rev-dependent mRNA export from the nucleus to the cytoplasm.
   2210..2452    +  CDS            env (fragment): ENV_HV2ST - Experimental evidence at protein level: Swiss-Prot protein existence level 1. The gp120-gp41 heterodimer allows rapid transcytosis of the virus through CD4 negative cells such as simple epithelial monolayers of the intestinal, rectal and endocervical epithelial barriers. Both gp120 and gp41 specifically recognize glycosphingolipids galactosyl- ceramide (GalCer) or 3' sulfo-galactosyl-ceramide (GalS) present in the lipid rafts structures of epithelial cells. Binding to these alternative receptors allows the rapid transcytosis of the virus through the epithelial cells. This transcyto
   2465..2565    +  CDS            Rev (fragment): human immunodeficiency virus 1 (HIV-1) Rev protein; rev; enhances nuclear export of unspliced and incompletely spliced viral mRNAs
   2615..2732    +  misc_feature   cPPT/CTS: central polypurine tract and central termination sequence of HIV-1
   2869..3276    +  promoter       SFFV promoter: spleen focus-forming virus long terminal repeat (LTR) promoter
   3342..3364    +  CDS            FLAG (fragment): FLAG® epitope tag, followed by an enterokinase cleavage site
   3375..3674    +  CDS            vpr: VPR_HV1Y2 - Experimental evidence at protein level: Swiss-Prot protein existence level 1. During virus entry, plays a role in the transport of the viral pre-integration (PIC) complex to the host nucleus. This function is crucial for viral infection of non-dividing macrophages. May act directly at the nuclear pore complex, by binding nucleoporins phenylalanine-glycine (FG)-repeat regions. From Human immunodeficiency virus type 1 group M subtype B (isolate YU-2) (HIV-1).
   4184..4783    +  CDS            PuroR: puromycin N-acetyltransferase; pac from Streptomyces alboniger; confers resistance to puromycin
   4793..5381    +  misc_feature   WPRE: woodchuck hepatitis virus posttranscriptional regulatory element
   5392..5892    +  CDS            nef (fragment): NEF_HV1LA - Experimental evidence at protein level: Swiss-Prot protein existence level 1. Extracellular Nef protein targets CD4(+) T-lymphocytes for apoptosis by interacting with CXCR4 surface receptors. From Human immunodeficiency virus type 1 group M subtype B (isolate Lai) (HIV-1).
   5899..6079    +  LTR            5' LTR (truncated): truncated 5' long terminal repeat (LTR) from HIV-1
   6150..6738    -  rep_origin     ori: high-copy-number ColE1/pMB1/pBR322/pUC origin of replication
   6909..7769    -  CDS            AmpR: β-lactamase; bla; confers resistance to ampicillin, carbenicillin, and related antibiotics
   7770..7874    -  promoter       AmpR promoter: bla
   7933..7985    -  misc_feature   bom (fragment): basis of mobility region from pBR322
