[The description below was written by a language model from this plasmid's Addgene catalogue record and pLannotate feature annotations shown in this document.]
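Description:
pscALPS-HIV-1 Group O-vpr is an HIV-1-based lentiviral transfer vector built on the pscALPS Puro backbone, designed to deliver and stably express a Vpr protein from an HIV-1 group O isolate in mammalian cells. In bacteria it is maintained through a high-copy ColE1/pUC-type origin and selected with ampicillin via the β-lactamase gene; a fragment of the pBR322 bom region is also annotated. Upstream of the viral cassette, a CMV enhancer/promoter is fused to a truncated 5' LTR, an arrangement that drives transcription of the vector genome in packaging cells. An SV40 enhancer/early promoter element lies just before it. The genome carries the standard cis-acting elements: the Ψ packaging signal with a gag fragment, the Rev response element for nuclear export of unspliced RNA, and the cPPT/CTS. It ends with a WPRE that boosts transcript expression, a nef-region fragment and a second truncated LTR.

The payload is a codon-optimized Vpr open reading frame with an N-terminal 3xFLAG tag, expressed from the spleen focus-forming virus (SFFV) LTR promoter. The annotation tool matched the coding sequence to a group M Vpr reference and detected only part of the FLAG tag, but the catalogue entry identifies the insert as group O Vpr. Downstream lies a puromycin N-acetyltransferase gene for selecting transduced cells. About 500 nt of unannotated sequence separates it from vpr, and the record does not state what element drives its expression. The associated publication concerns counteraction of HUSH complex-mediated transcriptional repression of proviruses by primate lentiviral Vpx and Vpr proteins, so this construct likely served to express a tagged, detectable Vpr in target cells for such assays.
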