Addgene plasmid #115836: pscALPS-HIV-1 Group O-vpr
Purpose: Encodes codon optimized 3xFLAG-HIV1 Group O Vpr (L20571) and puromycin resistance protein
Depositing lab: Jeremy Luban. Depositing organization: University of Massachusetts, Worcester. Publication: Primate immunodeficiency virus proteins Vpx and Vpr counteract transcriptional repression of proviruses by the HUSH complex. Yurkovetskiy L, Guney MH, Kim K, Goh SL, McCauley S, Dauphin A, Diehl WE, Luban J. Nat Microbiol. 2018 Dec;3(12):1354-1361. doi: 10.1038/s41564-018-0256-x. Epub 2018 Oct 8. PubMed 30297740.
Backbone
  Vector backbone: pscALPS Puro
  Vector type: Lentiviral
  Selectable markers: Puromycin
Growth in bacteria
  Bacterial resistance: Ampicillin, 100 μg/mL
  Growth temperature: 30°C
  Growth strain: NEB Stable
  Copy number: High Copy
Gene/Insert
  Gene/Insert name: HIV1 Group O Vpr (L20571)
  Promoter: SFFV
  Tag / fusion protein: 3x-FLAG (N terminal on insert)
  Cloning method: Restriction Enzyme; 5′ cloning site XbaI (unknown if destroyed); 3′ cloning site EcoRI (unknown if destroyed)
Terms and licenses: Academic/Nonprofit Terms; Industry Terms: Not Available to Industry
Depositor comments: PuroR . Please visit https://www.biorxiv.org/content/early/2018/04/03/293001 for bioRxiv preprint.
How to cite: pscALPS-HIV-1 Group O-vpr was a gift from Jeremy Luban (Addgene plasmid # 115836 ; http://n2t.net/addgene:115836 ; RRID:Addgene_115836)
