>Addgene plasmid #115836 | pscALPS-HIV-1 Group O-vpr | depositor partial sequence | sequence record 218785 | HIV1 O Vpr
TCTAGAGCCGCCATGGATTATAAAGATGACGATGACAAAGACTATAAAGACGATGACGACAAAGATTACA
AGGACGACGACGACAAAGCGGCCGCTATGGAGCAGGCCCTGGAGAACCAGGGCCCCGCCAGAGAGCCCTT
CAACGAGTGGACCCTGGAGCTGCTGGAGGAGCTGAAGGAGGAGGCCGTGAGACACTTCCCCAGACCCTGG
CTGCAGGCCTGCGGCCAGTACATCTACGAGACCTACGGCGACACCTGGGAGGGCGTGATGGCCATCATCA
GAATCCTGCAGCAGCTGCTGTTCACCCACTACAGAATCGGCTGCCAGCACAGCAGAATCGGCATCCTGCC
CAGCAACACCAGAGGCAGAGGCAGAAGAAACGGCAGCAGCAGAAGCTAACCCGGGGAATTC
